Addgene plasmid #60889: YFP(159-238) in pcDNAI/Amp
Purpose: This vector attaches YFP(159-238) to the N-terminus of a protein.
Depositing lab: Catherine Berlot. Depositing organization: Geisinger Health Center. Publication: Visualization of G protein betagamma dimers using bimolecular fluorescence complementation demonstrates roles for both beta and gamma in subcellular targeting. Hynes TR, Tang L, Mervine SM, Sabo JL, Yost EA, Devreotes PN, Berlot CH. J Biol Chem. 2004 Jul 16;279(29):30279-86. Epub 2004 May 10. 10.1074/jbc.M401432200 PubMed 15136579.
Backbone
  Vector backbone: pcDNA1/amp
  Backbone manufacturer: Invitrogen
  Backbone size w/o insert (bp): 4800
  Total vector size (bp): 5020
  Modifications to backbone: BglII site introduced into the polylinker 3' to the BamHI site
  Vector type: Mammalian Expression
Growth in bacteria
  Bacterial resistance: Ampicillin, 100 μg/mL
  Growth temperature: 37°C
  Growth strain: DH10B
  Copy number: High Copy
Gene/Insert
  Gene/Insert name: YFP(159-238)
  Species: Aequorea victoria
  Insert size (bp): 220
  Promoter: CMV
  Cloning method: Restriction Enzyme; 5′ cloning site BamHI (not destroyed); 3′ cloning site BglII (not destroyed)
  Sequencing primers: 5′ T7; 3′ SP6
Resource information
  A portion of this plasmid was derived from a plasmid made by: YFP(159-238) was amplified by PCR from enhanced YFP (Clontech)
Terms and licenses: Academic/Nonprofit Terms; Industry Terms: Not Available to Industry
How to cite: YFP(159-238) in pcDNAI/Amp was a gift from Catherine Berlot (Addgene plasmid # 60889 ; http://n2t.net/addgene:60889 ; RRID:Addgene_60889)
