[The description below was written by a language model from this plasmid's Addgene catalogue record and pLannotate feature annotations shown in this document.]
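Description:
YFP(159-238) in pcDNAI/Amp is a mammalian expression plasmid of about 5.0 kb, built on the Invitrogen pcDNAI/Amp backbone. It serves as a cloning vector for fusing the C-terminal fragment of yellow fluorescent protein to the N-terminus of a protein of interest. It is maintained in E. coli as a high-copy plasmid through a ColE1/pUC-type origin and selected with ampicillin via the β-lactamase gene. An f1 origin is also annotated, along with an SV40 origin that can support episomal replication in mammalian cells expressing large T antigen.

The roughly 220 bp insert encodes residues 159-238 of Aequorea victoria YFP, amplified by PCR from enhanced YFP. The annotation software matches it to the closely related Venus C-terminal BiFC fragment. It lies between a BamHI site and a BglII site that was engineered into the polylinker just downstream; both sites are retained. Transcription is driven by the CMV immediate-early enhancer and promoter. The downstream SV40 small t intron and SV40 polyadenylation signal provide splicing and 3' end processing. The fragmentary T antigen, polyomavirus capsid and HIV LTR hits in the feature table appear to be backbone remnants or short similarity matches rather than functional genes. T7 and SP6 promoters flank the cloning region and serve as sequencing primer sites.

The vector is intended for bimolecular fluorescence complementation. The YFP fragment is non-fluorescent alone but can reconstitute a fluorescent protein when brought close to a complementary N-terminal YFP fragment fused to an interacting partner. The associated work used this approach to visualise G protein βγ dimers and their subcellular targeting in living cells.
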