Features (pLannotate 1.2.2; 20 found; start..end, strand, type, name):
      2..570     +  rep_origin     ori: high-copy-number ColE1/pMB1/pBR322/pUC origin of replication
    603..1061    -  rep_origin     f1 ori (sequence partly withheld): f1 bacteriophage origin of replication; arrow indicates direction of (+) strand synthesis
   1049..1170    -  CDS            M13 gene IV (fragment) (sequence partly withheld): pIV; IV; phage assembly
   1272..1376    +  promoter       AmpR promoter: bla
   1377..2237    +  CDS            AmpR: β-lactamase; bla; confers resistance to ampicillin, carbenicillin, and related antibiotics
   2310..2689    +  enhancer       CMV enhancer: human cytomegalovirus immediate early enhancer
   2690..2893    +  promoter       CMV promoter: human cytomegalovirus (CMV) immediate early promoter
   2889..2922    +  LTR            5' LTR (truncated) (fragment): truncated 5' long terminal repeat (LTR) from HIV-1
   2938..2956    +  promoter       T7 promoter: promoter for bacteriophage T7 RNA polymerase
   3000..3242    +  CDS            VC155: C-terminal fragment of mVenus for use in bimolecular fluorescence complementation (BiFC) (Kodama and Hu, 2010)
   3292..3310    -  promoter       SP6 promoter: promoter for bacteriophage SP6 RNA polymerase
   3318..3392    +  CDS            small t antigen (fragment): SV40 (simian virus 40) small t antigen
   3394..3459    +  intron         small t intron: SV40 (simian virus 40) small t antigen intron
   3589..3609    +  CDS            SV40 NLS: nuclear localization signal of SV40 (simian virus 40) large T antigen
   3616..3750    +  CDS            LT_POVHA (fragment): Protein inferred from homology: Swiss-Prot protein existence level 3. Isoform large T antigen is a key early protein essential for both driving viral replication and inducing cellular transformation. Plays a role in viral genome replication by driving entry of quiescent cells into the cell cycle and by autoregulating the synthesis of viral early mRNA. Displays highly oncogenic activities by corrupting the host cellular checkpoint mechanisms that guard cell division and the transcription, replication, and repair of DNA. Participates in the modulation of cellular gene expression preceeding viral
   3775..3858    +  CDS            large T antigen (fragment): large T antigen from SV40 (simian virus 40)
   3881..4015    +  polyA_signal   SV40 poly(A) signal: SV40 polyadenylation signal
   4016..4384    -  CDS            VP2_POVMA (fragment): Experimental evidence at protein level: Swiss-Prot protein existence level 1. [Isoform VP3]: structural protein that resides within the core of the capsid surrounded by 72 VP1 pentamers. Following virus endocytosis and trafficking to the endoplasmic reticulum, VP2 and VP3 form oligomers and integrate into the endoplasmic reticulum membrane. Heterooligomer VP2-VP3 may create a viroporin for transporting the viral genome across the endoplasmic reticulum membrane to the cytoplasm. Nuclear entry of the viral DNA involves the selective exposure and importin recognition of VP2 or Vp3 nuclear localiz
   4752..4850    -  CDS            VP1_POVMP (fragment): Experimental evidence at protein level: Swiss-Prot protein existence level 1. Forms an icosahedral capsid with a T=7 symmetry and a 40 nm diameter. The capsid is composed of 72 pentamers linked to each other by disulfide bonds and associated with VP2 or VP3 proteins. Interacts with terminal alpha(2,3)-linked sialic acids on the cell surface to provide virion attachment to target cell. This attachment induces virion internalization predominantly through caveolin-mediated endocytosis. Once attached, the virion is internalized by caveolin- mediated endocytosis and traffics to the endoplasmic reti
   4861..4996    +  rep_origin     SV40 ori: SV40 origin of replication
>Addgene plasmid #60889 | YFP(159-238) in pcDNAI/Amp | depositor full sequence | sequence record 112485 | YFP(159-238) in pcDNAI/Amp sequence 5020 bps
GGCGTAATCTGCTGCTTGCAAACAAAAAAACCACCGCTACCAGCGGTGGTTTGTTTGCCGGATCAAGAGC
TACCAACTCTTTTTCCGAAGGTAACTGGCTTCAGCAGAGCGCAGATACCAAATACTGTCCTTCTAGTGTA
GCCGTAGTTAGGCCACCACTTCAAGAACTCTGTAGCACCGCCTACATACCTCGCTCTGCTAATCCTGTTA
CCAGTGGCTGCTGCCAGTGGCGATAAGTCGTGTCTTACCGGGTTGGACTCAAGACGATAGTTACCGGATA
AGGCGCAGCGGTCGGGCTGAACGGGGGGTTCGTGCACACAGCCCAGCTTGGAGCGAACGACCTACACCGA
ACTGAGATACCTACAGCGTGAGCATTGAGAAAGCGCCACGCTTCCCGAAGGGAGAAAGGCGGACAGGTAT
CCGGTAAGCGGCAGGGTCGGAACAGGAGAGCGCACGAGGGAGCTTCCAGGGGGAAACGCCTGGTATCTTT
ATAGTCCTGTCGGGTTTCGCCACCTCTGACTTGAGCGTCGATTTTTGTGATGCTCGTCAGGGGGGCGGAG
CCTATGGAAAAACGCCAGCAACGCAAGCTAGCTTCTAGCTAGAAATTGTAAACGTTAATATTTTGTTAAA
ATTCGCGTTAAATTTTTGTTAAATCAGCTCATTTTTTAACCAATAGGCCGAAATCGGCAAAATCCCTTAT
AAATCAAAAGAATAGCCCGAGATAGGGT
[37 nt withheld, positions 729-765]
AAAGAACGTGGACTCCAACGTCAAAGGGCGAAAAACCGTCTATCAGGGCGATGGCC
[115 nt withheld, positions 822-936]
G
[144 nt withheld, positions 938-1081]
ACCGTATAACGTGCTTTCCTCGTTG
[64 nt withheld, positions 1107-1170]
CTGGATTACCAAAGGGCCTCGTGATACGCCTATTTTTATAGGTTAATGTCATGATAATAATGGTTTCTTA
GACGTCAGGTGGCACTTTTCGGGGAAATGTGCGCGGAACCCCTATTTGTTTATTTTTCTAAATACATTCA
AATATGTATCCGCTCATGAGACAATAACCCTGATAAATGCTTCAATAATATTGAAAAAGGAAGAGTATGA
GTATTCAACATTTCCGTGTCGCCCTTATTCCCTTTTTTGCGGCATTTTGCCTTCCTGTTTTTGCTCACCC
AGAAACGCTGGTGAAAGTAAAAGATGCTGAAGATCAGTTGGGTGCACGAGTGGGTTACATCGAACTGGAT
CTCAACAGCGGTAAGATCCTTGAGAGTTTTCGCCCCGAAGAACGTTTTCCAATGATGAGCACTTTTAAAG
TTCTGCTATGTGGCGCGGTATTATCCCGTGTTGACGCCGGGCAAGAGCAACTCGGTCGCCGCATACACTA
TTCTCAGAATGACTTGGTTGAGTACTCACCAGTCACAGAAAAGCATCTTACGGATGGCATGACAGTAAGA
GAATTATGCAGTGCTGCCATAACCATGAGTGATAACACTGCGGCCAACTTACTTCTGACAACGATCGGAG
GACCGAAGGAGCTAACCGCTTTTTTGCACAACATGGGGGATCATGTAACTCGCCTTGATCGTTGGGAACC
GGAGCTGAATGAAGCCATACCAAACGACGAGCGTGACACCACGATGCCTGCAGCAATGGCAACAACGTTG
CGCAAACTATTAACTGGCGAACTACTTACTCTAGCTTCCCGGCAACAATTAATAGACTGGATGGAGGCGG
ATAAAGTTGCAGGACCACTTCTGCGCTCGGCCCTTCCGGCTGGCTGGTTTATTGCTGATAAATCTGGAGC
CGGTGAGCGTGGGTCTCGCGGTATCATTGCAGCACTGGGGCCAGATGGTAAGCCCTCCCGTATCGTAGTT
ATCTACACGACGGGGAGTCAGGCAACTATGGATGAACGAAATAGACAGATCGCTGAGATAGGTGCCTCAC
TGATTAAGCATTGGTAACTGTCAGACCAAGTTTACTCATATATACTTTAGATTGATTTAAAACTTCATTT
TTAATTTCTCTAGCGCGTTGACATTGATTATTGACTAGTTATTAATAGTAATCAATTACGGGGTCATTAG
TTCATAGCCCATATATGGAGTTCCGCGTTACATAACTTACGGTAAATGGCCCGCCTGGCTGACCGCCCAA
CGACCCCCGCCCATTGACGTCAATAATGACGTATGTTCCCATAGTAACGCCAATAGGGACTTTCCATTGA
CGTCAATGGGTGGACTATTTACGGTAAACTGCCCACTTGGCAGTACATCAAGTGTATCATATGCCAAGTA
CGCCCCCTATTGACGTCAATGACGGTAAATGGCCCGCCTGGCATTATGCCCAGTACATGACCTTATGGGA
CTTTCCTACTTGGCAGTACATCTACGTATTAGTCATCGCTATTACCATGGTGATGCGGTTTTGGCAGTAC
ATCAATGGGCGTGGATAGCGGTTTGACTCACGGGGATTTCCAAGTCTCCACCCCATTGACGTCAATGGGA
GTTTGTTTTGGCACCAAAATCAACGGGACTTTCCAAAATGTCGTAACAACTCCGCCCCATTGACGCAAAT
GGGCGGTAGGCGTGTACGGTGGGAGGTCTATATAAGCAGAGCTCTCTGGCTAACTAGAGAACCCACTGCT
TACTGGCTTATCGAAATTAATACGACTCACTATAGGGAGACCCAAGCTTGGTACCGAGCTCGGATCCGCC
ACCATGGGCAAGAACGGCATCAAGGTGAACTTCAAGATCCGCCACAACATCGAGGACGGCAGCGTGCAGC
TCGCCGACCACTACCAGCAGAACACCCCCATCGGCGACGGCCCCGTGCTGCTGCCCGACAACCACTACCT
GAGCTACCAGTCCGCCCTGAGCAAAGACCCCAACGAGAAGCGCGATCACATGGTCCTGCTGGAGTTCGTG
ACCGCCGCCGGGATCACTCTCGGCATGGACGAGCTGTACAAGAGATCTATCACACTGGCGGCCGCTCGAG
CATGCATCTAGAGGGCCCTATTCTATAGTGTCACCTAAATGCTAGAGGATCTTTGTGAAGGAACCTTACT
TCTGTGGTGTGACATAATTGGACAAACTACCTACAGAGATTTAAAGCTCTAAGGTAAATATAAAATTTTT
AAGTGTATAATGTGTTAAACTACTGATTCTAATTGTTTGTGTATTTTAGATTCCAACCTATGGAACTGAT
GAATGGGAGCAGTGGTGGAATGCCTTTAATGAGGAAAACCTGTTTTGCTCAGAAGAAATGCCATCTAGTG
ATGATGAGGCTACTGCTGACTCTCAACATTCTACTCCTCCAAAAAAGAAGAGAAAGGTAGAAGACCCCAA
GGACTTTCCTTCAGAATTGCTAAGTTTTTTGAGTCATGCTGTGTTTAGTAATAGAACTCTTGCTTGCTTT
GCTATTTACACCACAAAGGAAAAAGCTGCACTGCTATACAAGAAAATTATGGAAAAATATTTGATGTATA
GTGCCTTGACTAGAGATCATAATCAGCCATACCACATTTGTAGAGGTTTTACTTGCTTTAAAAAACCTCC
CACACCTCCCCCTGAACCTGAAACATAAAATGAATGCAATTGTTGTTGTTAACTTGTTTATTGCAGCTTA
TAATGGTTACAAATAAAGCAATAGCATCACAAATTTCACAAATAAAGCATTTTTTTCACTGCATTCTAGT
TGTGGTTTGTCCAAACTCATCAATGTATCTTATCATGTCTGGATCATCCCGCCATGGTATCAACGCCATA
TTTCTATTTACAGTAGGGACCTCTTCGTTGTGTAGGTACCGCTGTATTCCTAGGGAAATAGTAGAGGCAC
CTTGAACTGTCTGCATCAGCCATATAGCCCCCGCTGTTCGACTTACAAACACAGGCACAGTACTGACAAA
CCCATACACCTCCTCTGAAATACCCATAGTTGCTAGGGCTGTCTCCGAACTCATTACACCCTCCAAAGTC
AGAGCTGTAATTTCGCCATCAAGGGCAGCGAGGGCTTCTCCAGATAAAATAGCTTCTGCCGAGAGTCCCG
TAAGGGTAGACACTTCAGCTAATCCCTCGATGAGGTCTACTAGAATAGTCAGTGCGGCTCCCATTTTGAA
AATTCACTTACTTGATCAGCTTCAGAAGATGGCGGAGGGCCTCCAACACAGTAATTTTCCTCCCGACTCT
TAAAATAGAAAATGTCAAGTCAGTTAAGCAGGAAGTGGACTAACTGACGCAGCTGGCCGTGCGACATCCT
CTTTTAATTAGTTGCTAGGCAACGCCCTCCAGAGGGCGTGTGGTTTTGCAAGAGGAAGCAAAAGCCTCTC
CACCCAGGCCTAGAATGTTTCCACCCAATCATTACTATGACAACAGCTGTTTTTTTTAGTATTAAGCAGA
GGCCGGGGACCCCTGGGCCCGCTTACTCTGGAGAAAAAGAAGAGAGGCATTGTAGAGGCTTCCAGAGGCA
ACTTGTCAAAACAGGACTGCTTCTATTTCTGTCACACTGTCTGGCCCTGTCACAAGGTCCAGCACCTCCA
TACCCCCTTTAATAAGCAGTTTGGGAACGGGTGCGGGTCTTACTCCGCCCATCCCGCCCCTAACTCCGCC
CAGTTCCGCCCATTCTCCGCCCCATGGCTGACTAATTTTTTTTATTTATGCAGAGGCCGAGGCCGCCTCG
GCCTCTGAGCTATTCCAGAAGTAGTGAGGAGGCTTTTTTGGAGGCCTAGGCTTTTGCAAAAAGCTAATTC
