>Addgene plasmid #60889 | YFP(159-238) in pcDNAI/Amp | addgene partial sequence | sequence record 119342 | pCDHblast-5 5'-AAATGGGCGGTAGGCGTGT-3'
CTCTCTGGCTAACTAGAGAACCCACTGCTTACTGGCTTATCGAAATTAATACGACTCACTATAGGGAGAC
CCAAGCTTGGTACCGAGCTCGGATCCGCCACCATGGGCAAGAACGGCATCAAGGTGAACTTCAAGATCCG
CCACAACATCGAGGACGGCAGCGTGCAGCTCGCCGACCACTACCAGCAGAACACCCCCATCGGCGACGGC
CCCGTGCTGCTGCCCGACAACCACTACCTGAGCTACCAGTCCGCCCTGAGCAAAGACCCCAACGAGAAGC
GCGATCACATGGTCCTGCTGGAGTTCGTGACCGCCGCCGGGATCACTCTCGGCATGGACGAGCTGTACAA
GAGATCTATCACACTGGCGGCCGCTCGAGCATGCATCTAGAGGGCCCTATTCTATAGTGTCACCTAAATG
CTAGAGGATCTTTGTGAAGGAACCTTACTTCTGTGGTGTGACATAATTGGACAAACTACCTACAGAGATT
TAAAGCTCTAAGGTAAATATAAAATTTTTAAGTGTATAATGTGTTAAACTACTGATTCTAATTGTTTGTG
TATTTTAGATTCCAACCTATGGAACTGATGAATGGGAGCAGTGGTGGAATGCCTTTAATGAGGAAAACCT
GTTTTGCTCAGAAGAAATGCCATCTAGTGATGATGAGGCTACTGCTGACTCTCAACA
