>Addgene plasmid #60889 | YFP(159-238) in pcDNAI/Amp | addgene partial sequence | sequence record 119343 | SP6 5'-ATTTAGGTGACACTATAG-3'
CTCGAGCGGCCGCCAGTGTGATAGATCTCTTGTACAGCTCGTCCATGCCGAGAGTGATCCCGGCGGCGGT
CACGAACTCCAGCAGGACCATGTGATCGCGCTTCTCGTTGGGGTCTTTGCTCAGGGCGGACTGGTAGCTC
AGGTAGTGGTTGTCGGGCAGCAGCACGGGGCCGTCGCCGATGGGGGTGTTCTGCTGGTAGTGGTCGGCGA
GCTGCACGCTGCCGTCCTCGATGTTGTGGCGGATCTTGAAGTTCACCTTGATGCCGTTCTTGCCCATGGT
GGCGGATCCGAGCTCGGTACCAAGCTTGGGTCTCCCTATAGTGAGTCGTATTAATTTCGATAAGCCAGTA
AGCAGTGGGTTCTCTAGTTAGCCAGAGAGCTCTGCTTATATAGACCTCCCACCGTACACGCCTACCGCCC
ATTTGCGTCAATGGGGCGGAGTTGTTACGACATTTTGGAAAGTCCCGTTGATTTTGGTGCCAAAACAAAC
TCCCATTGACGTCAATGGGGTGGAGACTTGGAAATCCCCGTGAGTCAAACCGCTATCCACGCCCATTGAT
GTACTGCCAAAACCGCATCACCATGGTAATAGCGATGACTAATACGTAGATGTACTGCCAAGTAGGAAAG
TCCCATAAGGTCATGTACTGGGCATAATGCCAGGCGGGCCATTTACCGTCATTGACGTCAATA
